Addgene plasmid #142683: TFORF0752
Purpose: Lentiviral vector for overexpressing transcription factor ORFs with unique 24-bp barcodes. Barcodes facilitate identification of transcription factors in pooled screens.
Depositing lab: Feng Zhang. Depositing organization: Broad Institute. Publication: A transcription factor atlas of directed differentiation. Joung J, Ma S, Tay T, Geiger-Schuller KR, Kirchgatterer PC, Verdine VK, Guo B, Arias-Garcia MA, Allen WE, Singh A, Kuksenko O, Abudayyeh OO, Gootenberg JS, Fu Z, Macrae RK, Buenrostro JD, Regev A, Zhang F. Cell. 2023 Jan 5;186(1):209-229.e26. doi: 10.1016/j.cell.2022.11.026. PubMed 36608654.
Backbone
  Vector backbone: pLX_TRC317
  Backbone manufacturer: Broad Institute Genetic Perturbation Platform
  Backbone size w/o insert (bp): 8264
  Vector type: Mammalian Expression, Lentiviral
  Selectable markers: Puromycin
Growth in bacteria
  Bacterial resistance: Ampicillin, 100 μg/mL
  Growth temperature: 37°C
  Growth strain: NEB Stable
  Copy number: High Copy
Gene/Insert
  Gene/Insert name: HIVEP3
  Species: H. sapiens (human)
  Insert size (bp): 7319
  Entrez Gene: HIVEP3 (a.k.a. KBP-1, KBP1, KRC, SHN3, Schnurri-3, ZAS3, ZNF40C)
  Promoter: EF1a
  Cloning method: Unknown
  Sequencing primers: 5′ GGGTGGAGACTGAAGTTAGGCCAG; 3′ CACATAGCGTAAAAGGAGCAACATAG
Terms and licenses: Academic/Nonprofit Terms; Industry Terms: Not Available to Industry
Depositor comments: NM_001127714,XM_017001994,ENST00000372584 . The transcription factor ORF portion of this plasmid was synthesized by Genewiz. Please test multiple small colonies in case of plasmid recombination. To make this collection available in a timely manner, a portion of this collection was not fully sequenced by Addgene. If an Addgene verified full plasmid sequence is not available, please contact us prior to placing an order to request the full sequence.
How to cite: TFORF0752 was a gift from Feng Zhang (Addgene plasmid # 142683 ; http://n2t.net/addgene:142683 ; RRID:Addgene_142683)
