[The description below was written by a language model from this plasmid's Addgene catalogue record and pLannotate feature annotations shown in this document.]
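Description:
TFORF0752 is a lentiviral mammalian expression plasmid built on the pLX_TRC317 backbone and belongs to a barcoded transcription factor ORF collection designed for pooled overexpression screens. In bacteria it is maintained through a high-copy ColE1/pUC-type origin and selected with ampicillin via the bla gene. An f1 origin and remnants of a lac/lacZα cloning region flanked by T7 and T3 promoters are also present in the backbone. The sequenced record is about 15.6 kb, consistent with the stated backbone and insert sizes. The depositor warns that the plasmid may recombine during propagation, which is plausible given the LTR repeats and large insert.

The viral portion has a third-generation, self-inactivating layout. An RSV promoter drives a truncated HIV-1 5' LTR, followed by the Ψ packaging signal with a gag fragment, the Rev response element, a cPPT/CTS, WPRE and a ΔU3 3' LTR, with an SV40 polyadenylation signal downstream. Within this transfer cassette, an SV40 early promoter drives puromycin N-acetyltransferase for selection of transduced cells, and a separate EF-1α promoter drives the payload, the human HIVEP3 ORF (also called Schnurri-3, KRC or ZAS3), a large zinc-finger transcription factor that binds κB motifs. The automated annotation labels this roughly 7.2 kb CDS by its mouse orthologue, but the catalogue record specifies the human gene, made by synthesis. The unique 24-bp barcode described for the collection is not annotated in the feature table. It probably lies in the short region between the ORF and the WPRE, where only a small U6 promoter fragment is called, but the record does not confirm this. The barcode allows the transcription factor to be identified by sequencing in pooled screens, such as those for directed differentiation.
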