Features (pLannotate 1.2.2; 31 found; start..end, strand, type, name):
      5..231     +  promoter       RSV promoter: Rous sarcoma virus enhancer/promoter
    232..412     +  LTR            5' LTR (truncated): truncated 5' long terminal repeat (LTR) from HIV-1
    459..584     +  misc_feature   HIV-1 Ψ: packaging signal of human immunodeficiency virus type 1
    568..931     +  CDS            HIV-1 gag (fragment): gag protein from human immunodeficiency virus 1; gag
   1077..1310    +  misc_feature   RRE: The Rev response element (RRE) of HIV-1 allows for Rev-dependent mRNA export from the nucleus to the cytoplasm.
   1687..1713    +  CDS            Rev (fragment): human immunodeficiency virus 1 (HIV-1) Rev protein; rev; enhances nuclear export of unspliced and incompletely spliced viral mRNAs
   1720..1743    +  promoter       SV40 promoter (fragment): SV40 early promoter
   1744..1815    +  promoter       SV40 promoter (fragment): SV40 enhancer and early promoter
   1839..1974    +  rep_origin     SV40 ori: SV40 origin of replication
   2020..2616    +  CDS            PuroR (fragment): puromycin N-acetyltransferase; pac from Streptomyces; confers resistance to puromycin
   2665..2782    +  misc_feature   cPPT/CTS: central polypurine tract and central termination sequence of HIV-1
   2847..2913    +  CDS            small t antigen (fragment): SV40 (simian virus 40) small t antigen
   2920..4098    +  promoter       EF-1α promoter: strong constitutive promoter for human elongation factor EF-1α
   4115..11323   +  CDS            Hivep3: ZEP3_MOUSE - Also known as KBP1, Kiaa1555, Krc, Rc, shn3, Zas3. Experimental evidence at protein level: Swiss-Prot protein existence level 1. Plays a role of transcription factor; binds to recognition signal sequences (Rss heptamer) for somatic recombination of immunoglobulin and T-cell receptor gene segments; Binds also to the kappa-B motif of gene such as S100A4, involved in cell progression and differentiation. Kappa-B motif is a gene regulatory element found in promoters and enhancers of genes involved in immunity, inflammation, and growth and that responds to viral antigens, mitogens, and
  11345..11398   +  promoter       U6 promoter (fragment): RNA polymerase III promoter for human U6 snRNA
  11440..12028   +  misc_feature   WPRE: woodchuck hepatitis virus posttranscriptional regulatory element
  12079..12098   +  misc_feature   cPPT/CTS (fragment): central polypurine tract and central termination sequence of HIV-1
  12100..12333   +  LTR            3' LTR (ΔU3): self-inactivating 3' long terminal repeat (LTR) from HIV-1
  12411..12532   +  polyA_signal   SV40 poly(A) signal: SV40 polyadenylation signal
  12572..12707   +  rep_origin     SV40 ori: SV40 origin of replication
  12728..12746   -  promoter       T7 promoter: promoter for bacteriophage T7 RNA polymerase
  12754..12909   +  CDS            lacZα (fragment): LacZα fragment of β-galactosidase; lacZ fragment
  12914..13342   +  rep_origin     f1 ori (sequence partly withheld): f1 bacteriophage origin of replication; arrow indicates direction of (+) strand synthesis
  13395..13499   +  promoter       AmpR promoter: bla
  13500..14360   +  CDS            AmpR: β-lactamase; bla; confers resistance to ampicillin, carbenicillin, and related antibiotics
  14531..15119   +  rep_origin     ori: high-copy-number ColE1/pMB1/pBR322/pUC origin of replication
  15302..15394   +  CDS            lacI (fragment): lac repressor; lacI; The lac repressor binds to the lac operator to inhibit transcription in E. coli. This inhibition can be relieved by adding lactose or isopropyl-β-D-thiogalactopyranoside (IPTG).
  15407..15428   +  protein_bind   CAP binding site: CAP binding activates transcription in the presence of cAMP. E. coli catabolite activator protein
  15443..15473   +  promoter       lac promoter: promoter for the E. coli lac operon
  15477..15499   +  protein_bind   lac operator (fragment): The lac repressor binds to the lac operator to inhibit transcription in E. coli. This inhibition can be relieved by adding lactose or isopropyl-β-D-thiogalactopyranoside (IPTG). lac repressor encoded by lacI
  15542..15560   +  promoter       T3 promoter: promoter for bacteriophage T3 RNA polymerase
>Addgene plasmid #142683 | TFORF0752 | addgene full sequence | sequence record 397778 | Addgene NGS Result
TTAATGTAGTCTTATGCAATACTCTTGTAGTCTTGCAACATGGTAACGATGAGTTAGCAACATGCCTTAC
AAGGAGAGAAAAAGCACCGTGCATGCCGATTGGTGGAAGTAAGGTGGTACGATCGTGCCTTATTAGGAAG
GCAACAGACGGGTCTGACATGGATTGGACGAACCACTGAATTGCCGCATTGCAGAGATATTGTATTTAAG
TGCCTAGCTCGATACATAAACGGGTCTCTCTGGTTAGACCAGATCTGAGCCTGGGAGCTCTCTGGCTAAC
TAGGGAACCCACTGCTTAAGCCTCAATAAAGCTTGCCTTGAGTGCTTCAAGTAGTGTGTGCCCGTCTGTT
GTGTGACTCTGGTAACTAGAGATCCCTCAGACCCTTTTAGTCAGTGTGGAAAATCTCTAGCAGTGGCGCC
CGAACAGGGACTTGAAAGCGAAAGGGAAACCAGAGGAGCTCTCTCGACGCAGGACTCGGCTTGCTGAAGC
GCGCACGGCAAGAGGCGAGGGGCGGCGACTGGTGAGTACGCCAAAAATTTTGACTAGCGGAGGCTAGAAG
GAGAGAGATGGGTGCGAGAGCGTCAGTATTAAGCGGGGGAGAATTAGATCGCGATGGGAAAAAATTCGGT
TAAGGCCAGGGGGAAAGAAAAAATATAAATTAAAACATATAGTATGGGCAAGCAGGGAGCTAGAACGATT
CGCAGTTAATCCTGGCCTGTTAGAAACATCAGAAGGCTGTAGACAAATACTGGGACAGCTACAACCATCC
CTTCAGACAGGATCAGAAGAACTTAGATCATTATATAATACAGTAGCAACCCTCTATTGTGTGCATCAAA
GGATAGAGATAAAAGACACCAAGGAAGCTTTAGACAAGATAGAGGAAGAGCAAAACAAAAGTAAGACCAC
CGCACAGCAAGCGGCCGCTGATCTTCAGACCTGGAGGAGGAGATATGAGGGACAATTGGAGAAGTGAATT
ATATAAATATAAAGTAGTAAAAATTGAACCATTAGGAGTAGCACCCACCAAGGCAAAGAGAAGAGTGGTG
CAGAGAGAAAAAAGAGCAGTGGGAATAGGAGCTTTGTTCCTTGGGTTCTTGGGAGCAGCAGGAAGCACTA
TGGGCGCAGCGTCAATGACGCTGACGGTACAGGCCAGACAATTATTGTCTGGTATAGTGCAGCAGCAGAA
CAATTTGCTGAGGGCTATTGAGGCGCAACAGCATCTGTTGCAACTCACAGTCTGGGGCATCAAGCAGCTC
CAGGCAAGAATCCTGGCTGTGGAAAGATACCTAAAGGATCAACAGCTCCTGGGGATTTGGGGTTGCTCTG
GAAAACTCATTTGCACCACTGCTGTGCCTTGGAATGCTAGTTGGAGTAATAAATCTCTGGAACAGATTTG
GAATCACACGACCTGGATGGAGTGGGACAGAGAAATTAACAATTACACAAGCTTAATACACTCCTTAATT
GAAGAATCGCAAAACCAGCAAGAAAAGAATGAACAAGAATTATTGGAATTAGATAAATGGGCAAGTTTGT
GGAATTGGTTTAACATAACAAATTGGCTGTGGTATATAAAATTATTCATAATGATAGTAGGAGGCTTGGT
AGGTTTAAGAATAGTTTTTGCTGTACTTTCTATAGTGAATAGAGTTAGGCAGGGATATTCACCATTATCG
TTTCAGACCCACCTCCCAACCCCGAGGGGACCCATGCATTGCATCTCAATTAGTCAGCAACCAGGTGTGG
AAAGTCCCCAGGCTCCCCAGCAGGCAGAAGTATGCAAAGCATGCGTCTCAATTAGTCAGCAACCATAGTC
CCGCCCCTAACTCCGCCCATCCCGCCCCTAACTCCGCCCAGTTCCGCCCATTCTCCGCCCCATGGCTGAC
TAATTTTTTTTATTTATGCAGAGGCCGAGGCCGCCTCGGCCTCTGAGCTATTCCAGAAGTAGTGAGGAGG
CTTTTTTGGAGGCCTAGGCTTTTGCAAAAAGCTTTCTAGAGGTACCACCGGAGCTTACCATGACCGAGTA
CAAGCCCACGGTGCGCCTCGCCACCCGCGACGACGTCCCCAGGGCCGTACGCACCCTCGCCGCCGCGTTC
GCCGACTACCCCGCCACGCGCCACACCGTCGATCCGGACCGCCACATCGAGCGGGTCACCGAGCTGCAAG
AACTCTTCCTCACGCGCGTCGGGCTCGACATCGGCAAGGTGTGGGTCGCGGACGACGGCGCCGCCGTGGC
GGTCTGGACCACGCCGGAGAGCGTCGAAGCGGGGGCGGTGTTCGCCGAGATCGGCCCGCGCATGGCCGAG
TTGAGCGGTTCCCGGCTGGCCGCGCAGCAACAGATGGAAGGCCTCCTGGCGCCGCACCGGCCCAAGGAGC
CCGCGTGGTTCCTGGCCACCGTCGGCGTCTCGCCCGACCACCAGGGCAAGGGTCTGGGCAGCGCCGTCGT
GCTCCCCGGAGTGGAGGCGGCCGAGCGCGCCGGGGTGCCCGCCTTCCTGGAGACCTCCGCGCCCCGCAAC
CTCCCCTTCTACGAGCGGCTCGGCTTCACCGTCACCGCCGACGTCGAGGTGCCCGAAGGACCGCGCACCT
GGTGCATGACCCGCAAGCCCGGTGCCAGTTAACGAATTCTAGATCTTGAGACAAATGGCAGTATTCATCC
ACAATTTTAAAAGAAAAGGGGGGATTGGGGGGTACAGTGCAGGGGAAAGAATAGTAGACATAATAGCAAC
AGACATACAAACTAAAGAATTACAAAAACAAATTACAAAAATTCAAAATTTTCGGGTTTATTACAGGGAC
AGCAGAGATCCACTTTGGCGCCGGCTCGAGGCCTGCAGGTGCAAAGATGGATAAAGTTTTAAACAGAGAG
GAATCTTTGCAGCTAATGGACCTTCTAGGTCTTGAAAGGAGTGGGAATTGGCTCCGGTGCCCGTCAGTGG
GCAGAGCGCACATCGCCCACAGTCCCCGAGAAGTTGGGGGGAGGGGTCGGCAATTGAACCGGTGCCTAGA
GAAGGTGGCGCGGGGTAAACTGGGAAAGTGATGTCGTGTACTGGCTCCGCCTTTTTCCCGAGGGTGGGGG
AGAACCGTATATAAGTGCAGTAGTCGCCGTGAACGTTCTTTTTCGCAACGGGTTTGCCGCCAGAACACAG
GTAAGTGCCGTGTGTGGTTCCCGCGGGCCTGGCCTCTTTACGGGTTATGGCCCTTGCGTGCCTTGAATTA
CTTCCACCTGGCTGCAGTACGTGATTCTTGATCCCGAGCTTCGGGTTGGAAGTGGGTGGGAGAGTTCGAG
GCCTTGCGCTTAAGGAGCCCCTTCGCCTCGTGCTTGAGTTGAGGCCTGGCCTGGGCGCTGGGGCCGCCGC
GTGCGAATCTGGTGGCACCTTCGCGCCTGTCTCGCTGCTTTCGATAAGTCTCTAGCCATTTAAAATTTTT
GATGACCTGCTGCGACGCTTTTTTTCTGGCAAGATAGTCTTGTAAATGCGGGCCAAGATCTGCACACTGG
TATTTCGGTTTTTGGGGCCGCGGGCGGCGACGGGGCCCGTGCGTCCCAGCGCACATGTTCGGCGAGGCGG
GGCCTGCGAGCGCGGCCACCGAGAATCGGACGGGGGTAGTCTCAAGCTGGCCGGCCTGCTCTGGTGCCTG
GCCTCGCGCCGCCGTGTATCGCCCCGCCCTGGGCGGCAAGGCTGGCCCGGTCGGCACCAGTTGCGTGAGC
GGAAAGATGGCCGCTTCCCGGCCCTGCTGCAGGGAGCTCAAAATGGAGGACGCGGCGCTCGGGAGAGCGG
GCGGGTGAGTCACCCACACAAAGGAAAAGGGCCTTTCCGTCCTCAGCCGTCGCTTCATGTGACTCCACGG
AGTACCGGGCGCCGTCCAGGCACCTCGATTAGTTCTCGAGCTTTTGGAGTACGTCGTCTTTAGGTTGGGG
GGAGGGGTTTTATGCGATGGAGTTTCCCCACACTGAGTGGGTGGAGACTGAAGTTAGGCCAGCTTGGCAC
TTGATGTAATTCTCCTTGGAATTTGCCCTTTTTGAGTTTGGATCTTGGTTCATTCTCAAGCCTCAGACAG
TGGTTCAAAGTTTTTTTCTTCCATTTCAGGTGTCGTGAGGCTAGCACCGCCACCATGGATCCTGAACAAA
GTGTCAAGGGCACCAAGAAGGCTGAGGGAAGTCCCCGGAAGCGGCTGACCAAAGGAGAGGCCATTCAGAC
CAGTGTTTCTTCCAGCGTCCCATACCCAGGCAGCGGCACAGCTGCCACCCAAGAGAGCCCCGCCCAAGAG
CTCTTAGCCCCGCAGCCCTTCCCGGGCCCCTCATCAGTTCTTAGGGAAGGCTCTCAGGAGAAAACGGGCC
AGCAGCAGAAGCCCCCCAAAAGGCCCCCCATCGAAGCATCCGTCCACATCTCACAGCTTCCGCAGCACCC
TCTGACACCAGCATTCATGTCGCCTGGCAAACCTGAGCATCTCCTGGAGGGGTCCACATGGCAACTGGTT
GACCCCATGAGACCTGGACCCTCTGGCTCCTTCGTGGCCCCTGGGCTCCATCCTCAGAGCCAGCTCCTTC
CTTCCCACGCTTCCATCATTCCCCCCGAGGACCTTCCTGGAGTCCCCAAAGTCTTCGTGCCTCGTCCTTC
CCAGGTCTCCTTGAAGCCCACAGAAGAGGCACACAAGAAGGAGAGGAAGCCCCAGAAGCCAGGCAAGTAC
ATCTGCCAGTACTGCAGCCGGCCCTGTGCCAAGCCCAGCGTGCTCCAGAAGCACATTCGCTCACACACAG
GTGAGAGGCCCTACCCCTGCGGCCCCTGTGGCTTCTCCTTCAAGACCAAGAGTAATCTCTACAAGCACAG
GAAGTCCCATGCCCACCGCATCAAAGCAGGCCTGGCCTCAGGCATGGGTGGCGAGATGTACCCACATGGG
CTGGAGATGGAGCGGATCCCTGGGGAAGAGTTTGAGGAGCCCACTGAGGGAGAAAGCACAGATTCTGAAG
AGGAGACTAGTGCCACCTCTGGTCACCCTGCAGAGCTCTCCCCAAGACCCAAGCAGCCCCTTCTCTCCAG
CGGGCTATACAGCTCTGGGAGCCACAGTTCCAGCCACGAACGCTGTTCCCTGTCCCAGTCCAGCACAGCC
CAGTCACTCGAAGACCCCCCTCCATTTGTGGAACCCTCATCTGAGCACCCCCTGAGCCATAAACCTGAAG
ACACCCACACGATTAAGCAGAAGCTGGCCCTCCGCTTAAGCGAGAGGAAGAAGGTGATCGATGAGCAGGC
GTTTCTGAGCCCAGGCAGCAAAGGGAGTACTGAGTCTGGGTATTTCTCTCGCTCCGAGAGTGCAGAGCAG
CAGGTCAGCCCCCCAAACACCAACGCCAAGTCCTACGCTGAGATCATCTTTGGCAAGTGTGGGCGAATAG
GACAGCGGACCGCCATGCTGACAGCCACCTCCACCCAGCCCCTCCTGCCCCTGTCCACCGAAGACAAGCC
CAGCCTGGTGCCTTTGTCTGTACCCCGGACGCAGGTGATCGAGCACATCACGAAGCTCATCACCATCAAC
GAGGCCGTGGTGGACACCAGCGAGATCGACAGCGTGAAGCCAAGGCGGAGCTCACTGTCCAGGCGCAGCA
GCATGGAGTCCCCAAAATCCAGCCTCTACCGGGAGCCCCTGTCATCCCACAGTGAGAAAACCAAGCCTGA
ACAATCACTGCTGAGCCTCCAGCACCCGCCCAGTACCGCCCCCCCTGTGCCTCTCCTGAGAAGCCACTCA
ATGCCTTCTGCCGCCTGCACTATCAGCACCCCCCACCACCCCTTCCGAGGTAGCTACTCCTTCGATGACC
ATATCACCGACTCCGAAGCCCTGAGCCACAGCAGTCACGTGTTTACCTCCCACCCCCGGATGCTGAAGCG
CCAGCCGGCAATCGAATTACCTTTGGGAGGGGAATACAGTTCTGAGGAGCCTGGCCCAAGCAGCAAAGAC
ACAGCCTCCAAGCCCTCGGACGAAGTGGAACCCAAGGAAAGCGAGCTTACCAAAAAGACCAAGAAGGGTT
TGAAAACAAAAGGGGTGATCTACGAATGTAACATATGTGGTGCTCGGTACAAGAAAAGGGATAACTACGA
AGCCCACAAAAAATACTACTGCTCAGAGCTTCAGATCGCAAAGCCCATCTCTGCAGGCACCCACACATCT
CCAGAAGCTGAAAAGAGTCAGATTGAGCATGAGCCGTGGTCCCAAATGATGCATTACAAACTGGGAACCA
CCCTGGAACTCACTCCACTGAGGAAGAGGAGGAAAGAGAAGAGCCTTGGGGACGAGGAAGAGCCACCTGC
CTTTGAGTCCACAAAAAGTCAGTTTGGCAGCCCCGGGCCATCTGATGCTGCTCGGAACCTTCCCCTGGAG
TCCACCAAGTCACCAGCAGAACCAAGTAAATCAGTGCCCTCCTTGGAGGGACCCACGGGCTTCCAGCCAA
GGACTCCCAAGCCAGGGTCCGGTTCAGAATCAGGGAAGGAGAGGAGAACAACGTCCAAAGAAATTTCTGT
CATCCAGCACACCAGCTCCTTTGAGAAATCTGATTCTCTCGAGCAGCCGAGTGGCTTGGAAGGGGAAGAC
AAACCTCTGGCCCAGTTCCCATCACCCCCACCTGCCCCACACGGACGCTCTGCTCACTCCCTGCAGCCTA
AGTTGGTCCGCCAGCCCAACATTCAGGTTCCTGAGATCCTAGTAACTGAGGAGCCTGACCGGCCGGACAC
AGAGCCAGAGCCGCCCCCTAAGGAACCTGAGAAGACTGAGGAGTTCCAATGGCCCCAGCGCAGCCAGACA
CTTGCCCAGCTCCCAGCTGAGAAGCTGCCACCCAAAAAGAAGAGGTTGCGCCTGGCAGAGATGGCCCAAT
CATCAGGGGAGTCCAGCTTCGAGTCCTCTGTGCCTCTGTCTCGCAGCCCGAGCCAGGAAAGCAATGTCTC
TTTGAGTGGGTCCAGCCGCTCAGCCTCGTTTGAGAGGGATGACCATGGGAAAGCCGAGGCCCCCAGTCCC
TCATCTGACATGCGCCCCAAACCCCTGGGCACCCACATGTTGACTGTCCCCAGCCACCACCCACATGCCC
GAGAGATGCGGAGGTCAGCCTCAGAGCAGAGCCCCAACGTTTCCCATTCTGCCCACATGACCGAGACACG
CAGCAAATCCTTTGACTATGGCAGCTTGTCCTTGACAGGCCCTTCTGCTCCAGCCCCAGTGGCTCCACCA
GCGCGGGTGGCCCCGCCAGAGAGAAGAAAATGCTTCTTGGTGAGACAGGCCTCTCTGAGCAGGCCTCCAG
AATCTGAGTTGGAGGTTGCCCCCAAGGGAAGACAGGAGAGCGAAGAACCACAGCCCTCATCCAGTAAACC
CTCTGCCAAAAGCTCATTGTCCCAGATTTCCTCTGCGGCCACCTCACATGGTGGACCCCCGGGAGGCAAG
GGCCCAGGGCAGGACAGGCCCCCATTGGGGCCCACTGTGCCCTACACAGAAGCACTGCAAGTGTTCCACC
ACCCCGTTGCCCAGACACCCCTGCATGAGAAGCCATACCTGCCCCCACCAGTCTCCCTTTTCTCCTTCCA
GCATCTCGTGCAGCATGAGCCAGGACAGTCTCCAGAATTCTTCTCCACCCAGGCCATGTCCAGCCTCCTG
TCCTCACCATACTCCATGCCCCCACTTCCTCCCTCCTTATTTCAAGCCCCACCGCTTCCTCTCCAGCCTA
CTGTTCTGCACCCAGGCCAACTCCATCTCCCCCAGCTCATGCCTCACCCAGCCAACATCCCCTTCAGGCA
GCCCCCTTCCTTCCTCCCCATGCCATACCCGACCTCCTCAGCACTGTCTTCTGGGTTTTTCCTGCCTCTG
CAATCCCAGTTTGCACTTCAGCTCCCTGGTGATGTGGAAAGCCATCTGCCCCAGATCAAAACCAGCCTGG
CCCCACTGGCAACAGGAAGTGCTGGCCTCTCCCCCAGCACAGAGTACAGCAGTGACATCCGGCTACCCCC
TGTGGCTCCCCCAGCCAGCTCCTCAGCACCTACATCAGCTCCTCCACTGGCCCTGCCTGCCTGTCCAGAC
ACCATGGTGTCCCTGGTTGTGCCTGTCCGTGTTCAGACCAATATGCCGTCCTATGGGAGCGCAATGTACA
CCACCCTTTCCCAGATCTTGGTCACCCAGTCCCAAGGCAGCTCAGCAACTGTGGCACTTCCCAAGTTTGA
GGAACCCCCATCAAAGGGGACGACTGTATGTGGTGCAGATGTGCATGAGGTTGGGCCCGGCCCTTCTGGG
TTAAGTGAAGAGCAAAGCAGAGCTTTCCCAACTCCATACCTGAGAGTGCCTGTGACATTACCTGAAAGAA
AAGGCACTTCCCTGTCATCAGAGAGTATCTTGAGCCTGGAGGGGAGTTCATCAACAGCAGGGGGAAGCAA
ACGTGTCCTTTCACCAGCTGGCAGCCTTGAACTTACCATGGAAACCCAGCAGCAAAAAAGAGTGAAGGAG
GAGGAGGCTTCCAAGGCAGATGAAAAACTTGAGCTGGTAAAACCATGCAGTGTGGTCCTTACCAGCACCG
AGGATGGGAAGAGGCCAGAGAAATCCCACTTAGGCAACCAGGGCCAAGGCAGGAGGGAGCTAGAAATGCT
GTCCAGCCTGTCCTCAGATCCATCTGACACAAAGGAAATTCCTCCCCTCCCTCACCCTGCATTGTCCCAT
GGGACAGCCCCAGGCTCAGAAGCTTTGAAGGAATATCCCCAGCCATCTGGCAAACCTCACCGAAGAGGGT
TGACCCCACTGAGCGTGAAGAAAGAAGATTCCAAGGAACAACCTGATCTCCCCTCCTTGGCACCTCCGAG
CTCTCTGCCTCTGTCAGAAACGTCCTCCAGACCAGCCAAGTCACAAGAAGGTACGGACTCAAAGAAGGTA
CTGCAGTTCCCCAGCCTCCACACAACCACTAATGTCAGTTGGTGCTATTTAAACTACATTAAGCCAAATC
ACATCCAGCATGCAGATAGGAGGTCCTCTGTTTACGCTGGTTGGTGCATAAGTTTGTACAACCCCAACCT
TCCGGGGGTTTCCACTAAAGCTGCTTTGTCCCTCCTGAGGTCTAAGCAGAAAGTGAGCAAAGAGACATAC
ACCATGGCCACAGCTCCGCATCCTGAGGCAGGAAGGCTTGTGCCATCCAGCTCCCGCAAGCCCCGCATGA
CAGAGGTTCACCTCCCTTCACTGGTTTCCCCGGAAGGCCAGAAAGATCTAGCTAGAGTGGAGAAGGAAGA
AGAGAGGAGAGGGGAGCCGGAGGAGGATGCTCCTGCCTCCCAGAGAGGGGAGCCGGCGAGGATCAAAATC
TTCGAAGGAGGGTACAAATCAAACGAAGAGTATGTATATGTGCGAGGCCGCGGCCGAGGGAAATATGTTT
GTGAGGAGTGTGGAATTCGCTGCAAGAAGCCCAGCATGCTGAAGAAACACATCCGCACCCACACTGACGT
CCGGCCCTATGTGTGCAAGCACTGTCACTTTGCTTTTAAAACCAAAGGGAATCTGACTAAGCACATGAAG
TCGAAGGCCCACAGCAAAAAGTGCCAAGAGACAGGGGTGCTGGAGGAGCTGGAAGCCGAAGAAGGAACCA
GTGACGACCTGTTCCAGGACTCGGAAGGACGAGAGGGTTCAGAGGCTGTGGAGGAGCACCAGTTTTCGGA
CCTGGAGGACTCGGACTCAGACTCAGACCTGGACGAAGACGAGGATGAGGATGAGGAGGAGAGCCAGGAT
GAGCTGTCCAGACCATCCTCAGAGGCGCCCCCGCCTGGCCCACCACATGCACTGCGGGCAGACTCCTCAC
CCATCCTGGGCCCTCAGCCCCCAGATGCCCCCGCCTCTGGCACGGAGGCTACACGAGGCAGCTCGGTCTC
GGAAGCTGAGCGCCTGACAGCCAGCAGCTGCTCCATGTCCAGCCAGAGCATGCCGGGCCTCCCCTGGCTG
GGACCGGCCCCTCTGGGCTCTGTGGAGAAAGACACAGGCTCAGCCTTGAGCTACAAGCCTGTGTCCCCAA
GAAGACCGTGGTCCCCAAGCAAAGAAGCAGGCAGCCGTCCACCACTAGCCCGCAAACACTCGCTAACCAA
AAACGACTCATCTCCCCAGCGATGCTCCCCGGCCCGAGAACCACAGGCCTCAGCCCCAAGCCCACCTGGC
CTGCACGTGGACCCAGGAAGGGGCATGGGCGCTCTCCCTTGTGGGTCTCCAAGACTTCAGCTGTCTCCTC
TCACCCTCTGCCCCCTGGGAAGAGAACTGGCCCCTCGAGCACATGTGCTCTCCAAACTCGAGGGTACCAC
CGACCCAGGCCTCCCCAGATACTCGCCCACCAGGAGATGGTCTCCAGGTCAGGCCGAGTCACCACCACGG
TCAGCGCCGCCAGGGAAGTGGGCCTTGGCTGGGCCGGGCAGCCCCTCAGCGGGGGAGCATGGCCCAGGCT
TGGGGCTGGACCCACGGGTTCTCTTCCCGCCCGCGCCTCTACCTCACAAGCTCCTCAGCAGAAGCCCAGA
GACCTGCGCCTCCCCGTGGAAGGCCGAGTCCCGAAGTCCCTCCTGCTCACCCGGCCCTGCTCATCCTCTC
TCCTCCCGACCCTTCTCCGCCCTCCATGACTTCCACGGCCACATCCTGGCCCGGACAGAGGAGAACATCT
TCAGCCACCTGCCTCTGCACTCCCAGCACTTGACCCGTGCCCCATGTCCCTTGATTCCCATCGGTGGGAT
CCAGATGGTGCAGGCCCGGCCAGGAGCCCACCCCACCCTGCTGCCAGGGCCCACCGCAGCCTGGGTCAGT
GGCTTCTCCGGGGGTGGCAGCGACCTGACAGGGGCCCGGGAGGCCCAGGAGCGAGGCCGCTGGAGTCCCA
CTGAGAGCTCGTCAGCCTCCGTGTCGCCTGTGGCTAAGGTCTCCAAATTCACACTCTCCTCAGAGCTGGA
GGGCGGGGACTACCCCAAGGAGAGGGAGAGGACCGGCGGAGGCCCGGGCAGGCCTCCTGACTGGACACCC
CATGGGACCGGGGCACCTGCAGAGCCCACACCCACGCACAGCCCCTGCACCCCACCCGACACCTTGCCCC
GGCCGCCCCAGGGACGCCGGGCAGCGCAGTCCTGGAGCCCCCGCTTGGAGTCCCCGCGTGCACCGACCAA
CCCCGAGCCTTCTGCCACCCCGCCGCTGGACCGCAGCAGCTCTGTGGGCTGCCTGGCAGAGGCCTCTGCC
CGCTTCCCAGCCCGGACGAGGAACCTCTCCGGGGAACCCAGGACCAGGCAGGACTCCCCCAAGCCCTCAG
GAAGTGGGGAGCCCAGGGCACATCCACATCAGCCTGAGGACAGGGTTCCCCCCAACGCTTAGTAATGAAC
TAGTCCGTAACTTGAAAGTATTTCGATTTCTTGGCTTTATATATCTTGTGGAAAGGACGAGGCGGTATTT
GCTGGCATTGTTGAACGCGTTAAGTCGACAATCAACCTCTGGATTACAAAATTTGTGAAAGATTGACTGG
TATTCTTAACTATGTTGCTCCTTTTACGCTATGTGGATACGCTGCTTTAATGCCTTTGTATCATGCTATT
GCTTCCCGTATGGCTTTCATTTTCTCCTCCTTGTATAAATCCTGGTTGCTGTCTCTTTATGAGGAGTTGT
GGCCCGTTGTCAGGCAACGTGGCGTGGTGTGCACTGTGTTTGCTGACGCAACCCCCACTGGTTGGGGCAT
TGCCACCACCTGTCAGCTCCTTTCCGGGACTTTCGCTTTCCCCCTCCCTATTGCCACGGCGGAACTCATC
GCCGCCTGCCTTGCCCGCTGCTGGACAGGGGCTCGGCTGTTGGGCACTGACAATTCCGTGGTGTTGTCGG
GGAAATCATCGTCCTTTCCTTGGCTGCTCGCCTGTGTTGCCACCTGGATTCTGCGCGGGACGTCCTTCTG
CTACGTCCCTTCGGCCCTCAATCCAGCGGACCTTCCTTCCCGCGGCCTGCTGCCGGCTCTGCGGCCTCTT
CCGCGTCTTCGCCTTCGCCCTCAGACGAGTCGGATCTCCCTTTGGGCCGCCTCCCCGCGTCGACTTTAAG
ACCAATGACTTACAAGGCAGCTGTAGATCTTAGCCACTTTTTAAAAGAAAAGGGGGGACTGGAAGGGCTA
ATTCACTCCCAACGAAGACAAGATCTGCTTTTTGCTTGTACTGGGTCTCTCTGGTTAGACCAGATCTGAG
CCTGGGAGCTCTCTGGCTAACTAGGGAACCCACTGCTTAAGCCTCAATAAAGCTTGCCTTGAGTGCTTCA
AGTAGTGTGTGCCCGTCTGTTGTGTGACTCTGGTAACTAGAGATCCCTCAGACCCTTTTAGTCAGTGTGG
AAAATCTCTAGCAGTACGTATAGTAGTTCATGTCATCTTATTATTCAGTATTTATAACTTGCAAAGAAAT
GAATATCAGAGAGTGAGAGGAACTTGTTTATTGCAGCTTATAATGGTTACAAATAAAGCAATAGCATCAC
AAATTTCACAAATAAAGCATTTTTTTCACTGCATTCTAGTTGTGGTTTGTCCAAACTCATCAATGTATCT
TATCATGTCTGGCTCTAGCTATCCCGCCCCTAACTCCGCCCATCCCGCCCCTAACTCCGCCCAGTTCCGC
CCATTCTCCGCCCCATGGCTGACTAATTTTTTTTATTTATGCAGAGGCCGAGGCCGCCTCGGCCTCTGAG
CTATTCCAGAAGTAGTGAGGAGGCTTTTTTGGAGGCCTAGGGACGTACCCAATTCGCCCTATAGTGAGTC
GTATTACGCGCGCTCACTGGCCGTCGTTTTACAACGTCGTGACTGGGAAAACCCTGGCGTTACCCAACTT
AATCGCCTTGCAGCACATCCCCCTTTCGCCAGCTGGCGTAATAGCGAAGAGGCCCGCACCGATCGCCCTT
CCCAACAGTTGCGCAGCCTGAATGGCGAATGGG
[124 nt withheld, positions 12914-13037]
C
[91 nt withheld, positions 13039-13129]
A
[49 nt withheld, positions 13131-13179]
CCTTTGACGTTGGAGTCCACGTTCTTT
[37 nt withheld, positions 13207-13243]
ACCCTATCTCGGTCTATTCTTTTGATTTATAAGGGATTTTGCCGATTTCGGCCTATTGGTTAAAAAATGA
GCTGATTTAACAAAAATTTAACGCGAATTTTAACAAAATATTAACGCTTACAATTTAGGTGGCACTTTTC
GGGGAAATGTGCGCGGAACCCCTATTTGTTTATTTTTCTAAATACATTCAAATATGTATCCGCTCATGAG
ACAATAACCCTGATAAATGCTTCAATAATATTGAAAAAGGAAGAGTATGAGTATTCAACATTTCCGTGTC
GCCCTTATTCCCTTTTTTGCGGCATTTTGCCTTCCTGTTTTTGCTCACCCAGAAACGCTGGTGAAAGTAA
AAGATGCTGAAGATCAGTTGGGTGCACGAGTGGGTTACATCGAACTGGATCTCAACAGCGGTAAGATCCT
TGAGAGTTTTCGCCCCGAAGAACGTTTTCCAATGATGAGCACTTTTAAAGTTCTGCTATGTGGCGCGGTA
TTATCCCGTATTGACGCCGGGCAAGAGCAACTCGGTCGCCGCATACACTATTCTCAGAATGACTTGGTTG
AGTACTCACCAGTCACAGAAAAGCATCTTACGGATGGCATGACAGTAAGAGAATTATGCAGTGCTGCCAT
AACCATGAGTGATAACACTGCGGCCAACTTACTTCTGACAACGATCGGAGGACCGAAGGAGCTAACCGCT
TTTTTGCACAACATGGGGGATCATGTAACTCGCCTTGATCGTTGGGAACCGGAGCTGAATGAAGCCATAC
CAAACGACGAGCGTGACACCACGATGCCTGTAGCAATGGCAACAACGTTGCGCAAACTATTAACTGGCGA
ACTACTTACTCTAGCTTCCCGGCAACAATTAATAGACTGGATGGAGGCGGATAAAGTTGCAGGACCACTT
CTGCGCTCGGCCCTTCCGGCTGGCTGGTTTATTGCTGATAAATCTGGAGCCGGTGAGCGTGGGTCTCGCG
GTATCATTGCAGCACTGGGGCCAGATGGTAAGCCCTCCCGTATCGTAGTTATCTACACGACGGGGAGTCA
GGCAACTATGGATGAACGAAATAGACAGATCGCTGAGATAGGTGCCTCACTGATTAAGCATTGGTAACTG
TCAGACCAAGTTTACTCATATATACTTTAGATTGATTTAAAACTTCATTTTTAATTTAAAAGGATCTAGG
TGAAGATCCTTTTTGATAATCTCATGACCAAAATCCCTTAACGTGAGTTTTCGTTCCACTGAGCGTCAGA
CCCCGTAGAAAAGATCAAAGGATCTTCTTGAGATCCTTTTTTTCTGCGCGTAATCTGCTGCTTGCAAACA
AAAAAACCACCGCTACCAGCGGTGGTTTGTTTGCCGGATCAAGAGCTACCAACTCTTTTTCCGAAGGTAA
CTGGCTTCAGCAGAGCGCAGATACCAAATACTGTTCTTCTAGTGTAGCCGTAGTTAGGCCACCACTTCAA
GAACTCTGTAGCACCGCCTACATACCTCGCTCTGCTAATCCTGTTACCAGTGGCTGCTGCCAGTGGCGAT
AAGTCGTGTCTTACCGGGTTGGACTCAAGACGATAGTTACCGGATAAGGCGCAGCGGTCGGGCTGAACGG
GGGGTTCGTGCACACAGCCCAGCTTGGAGCGAACGACCTACACCGAACTGAGATACCTACAGCGTGAGCT
ATGAGAAAGCGCCACGCTTCCCGAAGGGAGAAAGGCGGACAGGTATCCGGTAAGCGGCAGGGTCGGAACA
GGAGAGCGCACGAGGGAGCTTCCAGGGGGAAACGCCTGGTATCTTTATAGTCCTGTCGGGTTTCGCCACC
TCTGACTTGAGCGTCGATTTTTGTGATGCTCGTCAGGGGGGCGGAGCCTATGGAAAAACGCCAGCAACGC
GGCCTTTTTACGGTTCCTGGCCTTTTGCTGGCCTTTTGCTCACATGTTCTTTCCTGCGTTATCCCCTGAT
TCTGTGGATAACCGTATTACCGCCTTTGAGTGAGCTGATACCGCTCGCCGCAGCCGAACGACCGAGCGCA
GCGAGTCAGTGAGCGAGGAAGCGGAAGAGCGCCCAATACGCAAACCGCCTCTCCCCGCGCGTTGGCCGAT
TCATTAATGCAGCTGGCACGACAGGTTTCCCGACTGGAAAGCGGGCAGTGAGCGCAACGCAATTAATGTG
AGTTAGCTCACTCATTAGGCACCCCAGGCTTTACACTTTATGCTTCCGGCTCGTATGTTGTGTGGAATTG
TGAGCGGATAACAATTTCACACAGGAAACAGCTATGACCATGATTACGCCAAGCGCGCAATTAACCCTCA
CTAAAGGGAACAAAAGCTGGAGCTGCAAGC
