>Addgene plasmid #142683 | TFORF0752 | depositor partial sequence | sequence record 280187 | Insert
ACCGCCACCATGGATCCTGAACAAAGTGTCAAGGGCACCAAGAAGGCTGAGGGAAGTCCCCGGAAGCGGC
TGACCAAAGGAGAGGCCATTCAGACCAGTGTTTCTTCCAGCGTCCCATACCCAGGCAGCGGCACAGCTGC
CACCCAAGAGAGCCCCGCCCAAGAGCTCTTAGCCCCGCAGCCCTTCCCGGGCCCCTCATCAGTTCTTAGG
GAAGGCTCTCAGGAGAAAACGGGCCAGCAGCAGAAGCCCCCCAAAAGGCCCCCCATCGAAGCATCCGTCC
ACATCTCACAGCTTCCGCAGCACCCTCTGACACCAGCATTCATGTCGCCTGGCAAACCTGAGCATCTCCT
GGAGGGGTCCACATGGCAACTGGTTGACCCCATGAGACCTGGACCCTCTGGCTCCTTCGTGGCCCCTGGG
CTCCATCCTCAGAGCCAGCTCCTTCCTTCCCACGCTTCCATCATTCCCCCCGAGGACCTTCCTGGAGTCC
CCAAAGTCTTCGTGCCTCGTCCTTCCCAGGTCTCCTTGAAGCCCACAGAAGAGGCACACAAGAAGGAGAG
GAAGCCCCAGAAGCCAGGCAAGTACATCTGCCAGTACTGCAGCCGGCCCTGTGCCAAGCCCAGCGTGCTC
CAGAAGCACATTCGCTCACACACAGGTGAGAGGCCCTACCCCTGCGGCCCCTGTGGCTTCTCCTTCAAGA
CCAAGAGTAATCTCTACAAGCACAGGAAGTCCCATGCCCACCGCATCAAAGCAGGCCTGGCCTCAGGCAT
GGGTGGCGAGATGTACCCACATGGGCTGGAGATGGAGCGGATCCCTGGGGAAGAGTTTGAGGAGCCCACT
GAGGGAGAAAGCACAGATTCTGAAGAGGAGACTAGTGCCACCTCTGGTCACCCTGCAGAGCTCTCCCCAA
GACCCAAGCAGCCCCTTCTCTCCAGCGGGCTATACAGCTCTGGGAGCCACAGTTCCAGCCACGAACGCTG
TTCCCTGTCCCAGTCCAGCACAGCCCAGTCACTCGAAGACCCCCCTCCATTTGTGGAACCCTCATCTGAG
CACCCCCTGAGCCATAAACCTGAAGACACCCACACGATTAAGCAGAAGCTGGCCCTCCGCTTAAGCGAGA
GGAAGAAGGTGATCGATGAGCAGGCGTTTCTGAGCCCAGGCAGCAAAGGGAGTACTGAGTCTGGGTATTT
CTCTCGCTCCGAGAGTGCAGAGCAGCAGGTCAGCCCCCCAAACACCAACGCCAAGTCCTACGCTGAGATC
ATCTTTGGCAAGTGTGGGCGAATAGGACAGCGGACCGCCATGCTGACAGCCACCTCCACCCAGCCCCTCC
TGCCCCTGTCCACCGAAGACAAGCCCAGCCTGGTGCCTTTGTCTGTACCCCGGACGCAGGTGATCGAGCA
CATCACGAAGCTCATCACCATCAACGAGGCCGTGGTGGACACCAGCGAGATCGACAGCGTGAAGCCAAGG
CGGAGCTCACTGTCCAGGCGCAGCAGCATGGAGTCCCCAAAATCCAGCCTCTACCGGGAGCCCCTGTCAT
CCCACAGTGAGAAAACCAAGCCTGAACAATCACTGCTGAGCCTCCAGCACCCGCCCAGTACCGCCCCCCC
TGTGCCTCTCCTGAGAAGCCACTCAATGCCTTCTGCCGCCTGCACTATCAGCACCCCCCACCACCCCTTC
CGAGGTAGCTACTCCTTCGATGACCATATCACCGACTCCGAAGCCCTGAGCCACAGCAGTCACGTGTTTA
CCTCCCACCCCCGGATGCTGAAGCGCCAGCCGGCAATCGAATTACCTTTGGGAGGGGAATACAGTTCTGA
GGAGCCTGGCCCAAGCAGCAAAGACACAGCCTCCAAGCCCTCGGACGAAGTGGAACCCAAGGAAAGCGAG
CTTACCAAAAAGACCAAGAAGGGTTTGAAAACAAAAGGGGTGATCTACGAATGTAACATATGTGGTGCTC
GGTACAAGAAAAGGGATAACTACGAAGCCCACAAAAAATACTACTGCTCAGAGCTTCAGATCGCAAAGCC
CATCTCTGCAGGCACCCACACATCTCCAGAAGCTGAAAAGAGTCAGATTGAGCATGAGCCGTGGTCCCAA
ATGATGCATTACAAACTGGGAACCACCCTGGAACTCACTCCACTGAGGAAGAGGAGGAAAGAGAAGAGCC
TTGGGGACGAGGAAGAGCCACCTGCCTTTGAGTCCACAAAAAGTCAGTTTGGCAGCCCCGGGCCATCTGA
TGCTGCTCGGAACCTTCCCCTGGAGTCCACCAAGTCACCAGCAGAACCAAGTAAATCAGTGCCCTCCTTG
GAGGGACCCACGGGCTTCCAGCCAAGGACTCCCAAGCCAGGGTCCGGTTCAGAATCAGGGAAGGAGAGGA
GAACAACGTCCAAAGAAATTTCTGTCATCCAGCACACCAGCTCCTTTGAGAAATCTGATTCTCTCGAGCA
GCCGAGTGGCTTGGAAGGGGAAGACAAACCTCTGGCCCAGTTCCCATCACCCCCACCTGCCCCACACGGA
CGCTCTGCTCACTCCCTGCAGCCTAAGTTGGTCCGCCAGCCCAACATTCAGGTTCCTGAGATCCTAGTAA
CTGAGGAGCCTGACCGGCCGGACACAGAGCCAGAGCCGCCCCCTAAGGAACCTGAGAAGACTGAGGAGTT
CCAATGGCCCCAGCGCAGCCAGACACTTGCCCAGCTCCCAGCTGAGAAGCTGCCACCCAAAAAGAAGAGG
TTGCGCCTGGCAGAGATGGCCCAATCATCAGGGGAGTCCAGCTTCGAGTCCTCTGTGCCTCTGTCTCGCA
GCCCGAGCCAGGAAAGCAATGTCTCTTTGAGTGGGTCCAGCCGCTCAGCCTCGTTTGAGAGGGATGACCA
TGGGAAAGCCGAGGCCCCCAGTCCCTCATCTGACATGCGCCCCAAACCCCTGGGCACCCACATGTTGACT
GTCCCCAGCCACCACCCACATGCCCGAGAGATGCGGAGGTCAGCCTCAGAGCAGAGCCCCAACGTTTCCC
ATTCTGCCCACATGACCGAGACACGCAGCAAATCCTTTGACTATGGCAGCTTGTCCTTGACAGGCCCTTC
TGCTCCAGCCCCAGTGGCTCCACCAGCGCGGGTGGCCCCGCCAGAGAGAAGAAAATGCTTCTTGGTGAGA
CAGGCCTCTCTGAGCAGGCCTCCAGAATCTGAGTTGGAGGTTGCCCCCAAGGGAAGACAGGAGAGCGAAG
AACCACAGCCCTCATCCAGTAAACCCTCTGCCAAAAGCTCATTGTCCCAGATTTCCTCTGCGGCCACCTC
ACATGGTGGACCCCCGGGAGGCAAGGGCCCAGGGCAGGACAGGCCCCCATTGGGGCCCACTGTGCCCTAC
ACAGAAGCACTGCAAGTGTTCCACCACCCCGTTGCCCAGACACCCCTGCATGAGAAGCCATACCTGCCCC
CACCAGTCTCCCTTTTCTCCTTCCAGCATCTCGTGCAGCATGAGCCAGGACAGTCTCCAGAATTCTTCTC
CACCCAGGCCATGTCCAGCCTCCTGTCCTCACCATACTCCATGCCCCCACTTCCTCCCTCCTTATTTCAA
GCCCCACCGCTTCCTCTCCAGCCTACTGTTCTGCACCCAGGCCAACTCCATCTCCCCCAGCTCATGCCTC
ACCCAGCCAACATCCCCTTCAGGCAGCCCCCTTCCTTCCTCCCCATGCCATACCCGACCTCCTCAGCACT
GTCTTCTGGGTTTTTCCTGCCTCTGCAATCCCAGTTTGCACTTCAGCTCCCTGGTGATGTGGAAAGCCAT
CTGCCCCAGATCAAAACCAGCCTGGCCCCACTGGCAACAGGAAGTGCTGGCCTCTCCCCCAGCACAGAGT
ACAGCAGTGACATCCGGCTACCCCCTGTGGCTCCCCCAGCCAGCTCCTCAGCACCTACATCAGCTCCTCC
ACTGGCCCTGCCTGCCTGTCCAGACACCATGGTGTCCCTGGTTGTGCCTGTCCGTGTTCAGACCAATATG
CCGTCCTATGGGAGCGCAATGTACACCACCCTTTCCCAGATCTTGGTCACCCAGTCCCAAGGCAGCTCAG
CAACTGTGGCACTTCCCAAGTTTGAGGAACCCCCATCAAAGGGGACGACTGTATGTGGTGCAGATGTGCA
TGAGGTTGGGCCCGGCCCTTCTGGGTTAAGTGAAGAGCAAAGCAGAGCTTTCCCAACTCCATACCTGAGA
GTGCCTGTGACATTACCTGAAAGAAAAGGCACTTCCCTGTCATCAGAGAGTATCTTGAGCCTGGAGGGGA
GTTCATCAACAGCAGGGGGAAGCAAACGTGTCCTTTCACCAGCTGGCAGCCTTGAACTTACCATGGAAAC
CCAGCAGCAAAAAAGAGTGAAGGAGGAGGAGGCTTCCAAGGCAGATGAAAAACTTGAGCTGGTAAAACCA
TGCAGTGTGGTCCTTACCAGCACCGAGGATGGGAAGAGGCCAGAGAAATCCCACTTAGGCAACCAGGGCC
AAGGCAGGAGGGAGCTAGAAATGCTGTCCAGCCTGTCCTCAGATCCATCTGACACAAAGGAAATTCCTCC
CCTCCCTCACCCTGCATTGTCCCATGGGACAGCCCCAGGCTCAGAAGCTTTGAAGGAATATCCCCAGCCA
TCTGGCAAACCTCACCGAAGAGGGTTGACCCCACTGAGCGTGAAGAAAGAAGATTCCAAGGAACAACCTG
ATCTCCCCTCCTTGGCACCTCCGAGCTCTCTGCCTCTGTCAGAAACGTCCTCCAGACCAGCCAAGTCACA
AGAAGGTACGGACTCAAAGAAGGTACTGCAGTTCCCCAGCCTCCACACAACCACTAATGTCAGTTGGTGC
TATTTAAACTACATTAAGCCAAATCACATCCAGCATGCAGATAGGAGGTCCTCTGTTTACGCTGGTTGGT
GCATAAGTTTGTACAACCCCAACCTTCCGGGGGTTTCCACTAAAGCTGCTTTGTCCCTCCTGAGGTCTAA
GCAGAAAGTGAGCAAAGAGACATACACCATGGCCACAGCTCCGCATCCTGAGGCAGGAAGGCTTGTGCCA
TCCAGCTCCCGCAAGCCCCGCATGACAGAGGTTCACCTCCCTTCACTGGTTTCCCCGGAAGGCCAGAAAG
ATCTAGCTAGAGTGGAGAAGGAAGAAGAGAGGAGAGGGGAGCCGGAGGAGGATGCTCCTGCCTCCCAGAG
AGGGGAGCCGGCGAGGATCAAAATCTTCGAAGGAGGGTACAAATCAAACGAAGAGTATGTATATGTGCGA
GGCCGCGGCCGAGGGAAATATGTTTGTGAGGAGTGTGGAATTCGCTGCAAGAAGCCCAGCATGCTGAAGA
AACACATCCGCACCCACACTGACGTCCGGCCCTATGTGTGCAAGCACTGTCACTTTGCTTTTAAAACCAA
AGGGAATCTGACTAAGCACATGAAGTCGAAGGCCCACAGCAAAAAGTGCCAAGAGACAGGGGTGCTGGAG
GAGCTGGAAGCCGAAGAAGGAACCAGTGACGACCTGTTCCAGGACTCGGAAGGACGAGAGGGTTCAGAGG
CTGTGGAGGAGCACCAGTTTTCGGACCTGGAGGACTCGGACTCAGACTCAGACCTGGACGAAGACGAGGA
TGAGGATGAGGAGGAGAGCCAGGATGAGCTGTCCAGACCATCCTCAGAGGCGCCCCCGCCTGGCCCACCA
CATGCACTGCGGGCAGACTCCTCACCCATCCTGGGCCCTCAGCCCCCAGATGCCCCCGCCTCTGGCACGG
AGGCTACACGAGGCAGCTCGGTCTCGGAAGCTGAGCGCCTGACAGCCAGCAGCTGCTCCATGTCCAGCCA
GAGCATGCCGGGCCTCCCCTGGCTGGGACCGGCCCCTCTGGGCTCTGTGGAGAAAGACACAGGCTCAGCC
TTGAGCTACAAGCCTGTGTCCCCAAGAAGACCGTGGTCCCCAAGCAAAGAAGCAGGCAGCCGTCCACCAC
TAGCCCGCAAACACTCGCTAACCAAAAACGACTCATCTCCCCAGCGATGCTCCCCGGCCCGAGAACCACA
GGCCTCAGCCCCAAGCCCACCTGGCCTGCACGTGGACCCAGGAAGGGGCATGGGCGCTCTCCCTTGTGGG
TCTCCAAGACTTCAGCTGTCTCCTCTCACCCTCTGCCCCCTGGGAAGAGAACTGGCCCCTCGAGCACATG
TGCTCTCCAAACTCGAGGGTACCACCGACCCAGGCCTCCCCAGATACTCGCCCACCAGGAGATGGTCTCC
AGGTCAGGCCGAGTCACCACCACGGTCAGCGCCGCCAGGGAAGTGGGCCTTGGCTGGGCCGGGCAGCCCC
TCAGCGGGGGAGCATGGCCCAGGCTTGGGGCTGGACCCACGGGTTCTCTTCCCGCCCGCGCCTCTACCTC
ACAAGCTCCTCAGCAGAAGCCCAGAGACCTGCGCCTCCCCGTGGAAGGCCGAGTCCCGAAGTCCCTCCTG
CTCACCCGGCCCTGCTCATCCTCTCTCCTCCCGACCCTTCTCCGCCCTCCATGACTTCCACGGCCACATC
CTGGCCCGGACAGAGGAGAACATCTTCAGCCACCTGCCTCTGCACTCCCAGCACTTGACCCGTGCCCCAT
GTCCCTTGATTCCCATCGGTGGGATCCAGATGGTGCAGGCCCGGCCAGGAGCCCACCCCACCCTGCTGCC
AGGGCCCACCGCAGCCTGGGTCAGTGGCTTCTCCGGGGGTGGCAGCGACCTGACAGGGGCCCGGGAGGCC
CAGGAGCGAGGCCGCTGGAGTCCCACTGAGAGCTCGTCAGCCTCCGTGTCGCCTGTGGCTAAGGTCTCCA
AATTCACACTCTCCTCAGAGCTGGAGGGCGGGGACTACCCCAAGGAGAGGGAGAGGACCGGCGGAGGCCC
GGGCAGGCCTCCTGACTGGACACCCCATGGGACCGGGGCACCTGCAGAGCCCACACCCACGCACAGCCCC
TGCACCCCACCCGACACCTTGCCCCGGCCGCCCCAGGGACGCCGGGCAGCGCAGTCCTGGAGCCCCCGCT
TGGAGTCCCCGCGTGCACCGACCAACCCCGAGCCTTCTGCCACCCCGCCGCTGGACCGCAGCAGCTCTGT
GGGCTGCCTGGCAGAGGCCTCTGCCCGCTTCCCAGCCCGGACGAGGAACCTCTCCGGGGAACCCAGGACC
AGGCAGGACTCCCCCAAGCCCTCAGGAAGTGGGGAGCCCAGGGCACATCCACATCAGCCTGAGGACAGGG
TTCCCCCCAACGCTTAGTAATGAACTAGTCCGTAACTTGAAAGTATTTCGATTTCTTGGCTTTATATATC
TTGTGGAAAGGACGAGGCGGTATTTGCTGGCATTGTTGA
