>Addgene plasmid #142683 | TFORF0752 | depositor partial sequence | sequence record 280188 | Barcode
GGCGGTATTTGCTGGCATTGTTGA
